Addgene plasmid #210581: pcDNA3.1_SM-FLuc100-malat1
Depositing lab: Olivia Rissland. Publication: Synonymous codon usage regulates translation initiation. Barrington CL, Galindo G, Koch AL, Horton ER, Morrison EJ, Tisa S, Stasevich TJ, Rissland OS. Cell Rep. 2023 Dec 26;42(12):113413. doi: 10.1016/j.celrep.2023.113413. Epub 2023 Dec 12. PubMed 38096059.
Backbone
  Vector backbone: pcDNA3.1
  Total vector size (bp): 8037
  Vector type: Mammalian Expression, Luciferase
Growth in bacteria
  Bacterial resistance: Ampicillin, 100 μg/mL
  Growth temperature: 37°C
  Growth strain: DH5alpha
  Copy number: High Copy
Gene/Insert
  Gene/Insert name: Spaghetti monster (FLAG)-optimal FLuc - 3'UTR malat1 triple helix (alt names: Firefly; FLuc)
  Insert size (bp): 2661
  Promoter: CMV
  Tag / fusion protein: Spaghetti monster (FLAG) (N terminal on insert)
  Cloning method: Gibson Cloning
  Sequencing primers: 5′ CMV_F; 3′ cctaaagggagcccccgatttag
How to cite: pcDNA3.1_SM-FLuc100-malat1 was a gift from Olivia Rissland (Addgene plasmid # 210581 ; http://n2t.net/addgene:210581 ; RRID:Addgene_210581)
