[The description below was written by a language model from this plasmid's Addgene catalogue record and pLannotate feature annotations shown in this document.]
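Description:
pcDNA3.1_SM-FLuc100-malat1 is a mammalian expression and luciferase reporter plasmid of about 8 kb built on the pcDNA3.1 backbone. It is propagated in E. coli as a high-copy plasmid through a ColE1/pUC-type origin and selected with ampicillin via the β-lactamase gene. The backbone also carries an f1 phage origin and an SV40 early promoter driving a neomycin phosphotransferase cassette with an SV40 polyadenylation signal, which can serve for G418 selection in mammalian cells. Small annotated fragments of lac regulatory elements, ble, bom and an HIV-1 LTR appear to be backbone remnants or short similarity matches rather than functional parts.

The payload, assembled by Gibson cloning, is driven by the CMV immediate-early enhancer and promoter, with a T7 promoter just upstream of the coding region. It encodes a FLAG-type "spaghetti monster" tag fused to the N terminus of firefly (Photinus pyralis) luciferase, described in the record as the "optimal" FLuc version. The name and the associated study on synonymous codon usage suggest a fully codon-optimised variant, although the record does not define this. The automated annotation shows clusters of FLAG epitopes flanking and following a region labelled mRuby2. This pattern is consistent with a fluorescent-protein-like scaffold carrying many epitope copies, a design generally used to amplify antibody-based detection of nascent or mature protein. Downstream of the luciferase, the 3′UTR contains the MALAT1 triple helix with the adjacent mascRNA element. This structure normally yields a stabilised, non-polyadenylated 3′ end after processing, and no conventional poly(A) signal is annotated for this transcript. The construct is therefore suited to examining how codon content affects translation and reporter output independently of a poly(A) tail.
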