Features (pLannotate 1.2.2; 25 found; start..end, strand, type, name):
    100..204     -  promoter       AmpR promoter: bla
    263..315     -  misc_feature   bom (fragment): basis of mobility region from pBR322
    470..849     +  enhancer       CMV enhancer: human cytomegalovirus immediate early enhancer
    850..1053    +  promoter       CMV promoter: human cytomegalovirus (CMV) immediate early promoter
   1049..1082    +  LTR            5' LTR (truncated) (fragment): truncated 5' long terminal repeat (LTR) from HIV-1
   1098..1116    +  promoter       T7 promoter: promoter for bacteriophage T7 RNA polymerase
   1148..1173    +  CDS            5xFLAG (fragment): five tandem FLAG® epitope tags
   1178..1201    +  CDS            3xFLAG (fragment): three tandem FLAG® epitope tags
   1205..1229    +  CDS            3xFLAG (fragment): three tandem FLAG® epitope tags
   1232..2038    +  CDS            mRuby2: mRuby2 is a basic (constitutively fluorescent) red fluorescent protein published in 2012, derived from Entacmaea quadricolor. It has moderate acid sensitivity.
   2099..2123    +  CDS            2xFLAG (fragment): two tandem FLAG® epitope tags
   2159..3796    +  CDS            LUCI_PHOPY: Experimental evidence at protein level: Swiss-Prot protein existence level 1. Produces green light with a wavelength of 562 nm. From Photinus pyralis (Common eastern firefly) (Lampyris pyralis).
   4030..4086    +  ncRNA          mascRNA-menRNA: Accession: RF01684 - MALAT1-associated small cytoplasmic RNA/MEN beta RNA
   4098..4119    +  promoter       SV40 promoter (fragment): SV40 enhancer and early promoter
   4140..4568    +  rep_origin     f1 ori (sequence partly withheld): f1 bacteriophage origin of replication; arrow indicates direction of (+) strand synthesis
   4582..4911    +  promoter       SV40 promoter: SV40 enhancer and early promoter
   4978..5769    +  CDS            neo: KKA2_KLEPN - Also known as kan, nptII. Experimental evidence at protein level: Swiss-Prot protein existence level 1. Resistance to kanamycin, neomycin, paromomycin, ribostamycin, butirosin and gentamicin B. From Klebsiella pneumoniae.
   5793..5951    +  CDS            ble (fragment): BLE_KLEPN - Experimental evidence at protein level: Swiss-Prot protein existence level 1. Binding protein with a strong affinity to the bleomycin family of antibiotics. Binds to CL990; an antimitotic-antibiotic compound. From Klebsiella pneumoniae.
   5946..6067    +  polyA_signal   SV40 poly(A) signal: SV40 polyadenylation signal
   6140..6156    -  protein_bind   lac operator: The lac repressor binds to the lac operator to inhibit transcription in E. coli. This inhibition can be relieved by adding lactose or isopropyl-β-D-thiogalactopyranoside (IPTG). lac repressor encoded by lacI
   6164..6194    -  promoter       lac promoter: promoter for the E. coli lac operon
   6209..6230    -  protein_bind   CAP binding site: CAP binding activates transcription in the presence of cAMP. E. coli catabolite activator protein
   6243..6335    -  CDS            lacI (fragment): lac repressor; lacI; The lac repressor binds to the lac operator to inhibit transcription in E. coli. This inhibition can be relieved by adding lactose or isopropyl-β-D-thiogalactopyranoside (IPTG).
   6518..7106    -  rep_origin     ori: high-copy-number ColE1/pMB1/pBR322/pUC origin of replication
   7277..99      -  CDS            AmpR (across the origin): β-lactamase; bla; confers resistance to ampicillin, carbenicillin, and related antibiotics
>Addgene plasmid #210581 | pcDNA3.1_SM-FLuc100-malat1 | addgene full sequence | sequence record 428796 | Addgene NGS Result
ATCTTTTACTTTCACCAGCGTTTCTGGGTGAGCAAAAACAGGAAGGCAAAATGCCGCAAAAAAGGGAATA
AGGGCGACACGGAAATGTTGAATACTCATACTCTTCCTTTTTCAATATTATTGAAGCATTTATCAGGGTT
ATTGTCTCATGAGCGGATACATATTTGAATGTATTTAGAAAAATAAACAAATAGGGGTTCCGCGCACATT
TCCCCGAAAAGTGCCACCTGACGTCGACGGATCGGGAGATCTCCCGATCCCCTATGGTGCACTCTCAGTA
CAATCTGCTCTGATGCCGCATAGTTAAGCCAGTATCTGCTCCCTGCTTGTGTGTTGGAGGTCGCTGAGTA
GTGCGCGAGCAAAATTTAAGCTACAACAAGGCAAGGCTTGACCGACAATTGCATGAAGAATCTGCTTAGG
GTTAGGCGTTTTGCGCTGCTTCGCGATGTACGGGCCAGATATACGCGTTGACATTGATTATTGACTAGTT
ATTAATAGTAATCAATTACGGGGTCATTAGTTCATAGCCCATATATGGAGTTCCGCGTTACATAACTTAC
GGTAAATGGCCCGCCTGGCTGACCGCCCAACGACCCCCGCCCATTGACGTCAATAATGACGTATGTTCCC
ATAGTAACGCCAATAGGGACTTTCCATTGACGTCAATGGGTGGAGTATTTACGGTAAACTGCCCACTTGG
CAGTACATCAAGTGTATCATATGCCAAGTACGCCCCCTATTGACGTCAATGACGGTAAATGGCCCGCCTG
GCATTATGCCCAGTACATGACCTTATGGGACTTTCCTACTTGGCAGTACATCTACGTATTAGTCATCGCT
ATTACCATGGTGATGCGGTTTTGGCAGTACATCAATGGGCGTGGATAGCGGTTTGACTCACGGGGATTTC
CAAGTCTCCACCCCATTGACGTCAATGGGAGTTTGTTTTGGCACCAAAATCAACGGGACTTTCCAAAATG
TCGTAACAACTCCGCCCCATTGACGCAAATGGGCGGTAGGCGTGTACGGTGGGAGGTCTATATAAGCAGA
GCTCTCTGGCTAACTAGAGAACCCACTGCTTACTGGCTTATCGAAATTAATACGACTCACTATAGGGAGA
CCCAAGCTGGCTAGCGCGGCCGCCACCATGGACTACAAGGACGACGACGACAAAGGTGACTACAAAGATG
ATGACGATAAAGGCGACTATAAGGACGATGACGACAAGGGCGGAAACTCACTGATCAAGGAAAACATGCG
GATGAAGGTGGTGATGGAGGGCTCCGTGAATGGTCACCAGTTCAAGTGCACCGGAGAGGGAGAGGGAAAC
CCGTACATGGGAACTCAGACCATGCGCATTAAGGTCATCGAAGGAGGTCCGCTGCCGTTCGCTTTCGATA
TCCTGGCCACTTCGTTCGGAGGAGGGTCGCGCACGTTCATCAAGTACCCGAAGGGAATCCCGGACTTCTT
TAAGCAGTCATTCCCGGAAGGATTCACTTGGGAACGGGTGACCCGGTATGAAGATGGAGGTGTGGTGACT
GTCATGCAAGATACTTCGCTGGAGGATGGGTGCCTCGTGTACCACGTCCAAGTCCGCGGAGTGAATTTCC
CGTCCAACGGACCAGTGATGCAGAAAAAGACGAAGGGTTGGGAACCTAATACTGAAATGATGTACCCCGC
AGACGGAGGGCTGAGGGGCTACACCCACATGGCGCTGAAGGTCGACGGAGGAGATTACAAGGATGACGAC
GATAAGCAACAAGATTACAAAGACGATGATGACAAGGGCCAGCAGGGCGACTACAAGGACGACGACGACA
AGCAGCAGGACTACAAAGATGACGATGATAAAGGAGGAGGACATCTGTCCTGTTCGTTCGTGACCACCTA
CAGATCAAAGAAAACCGTGGGAAACATCAAGATGCCGGGCATTCATGCCGTCGACCACCGCCTGGAGCGG
CTCGAAGAATCAGACAATGAGATGTTCGTCGTGCAAAGAGAACATGCCGTGGCCAAGTTCGCGGGACTGG
GAGGCGGTGGAGGCGATTACAAAGACGATGATGACAAGGGTGACTATAAAGACGACGATGACAAAGGGGA
TTACAAGGATGATGATGATAAGGGAGGCGGTGGATCAGGTGGAGGAGGTTCACTGCAGGAGGACGCCAAA
AACATTAAAAAAGGCCCGGCTCCATTCTACCCGCTGGAGGACGGTACTGCTGGCGAGCAGCTGCACAAAG
CTATGAAACGATACGCACTAGTTCCGGGTACTATTGCTTTCACTGACGCTCACATCGAGGTGGACATCAC
TTACGCTGAGTACTTCGAGATGAGCGTTCGGTTGGCCGAGGCTATGAAACGATACGGCCTGAACACTAAC
CACCGAATCGTGGTGTGCTCAGAGAACTCATTACAGTTCTTCATGCCGGTGTTGGGCGCCTTATTCATCG
GCGTTGCTGTTGCCCCAGCCAACGACATTTACAACGAGCGAGAGTTGTTAAACTCAATGGGCATTTCACA
GCCAACTGTGGTGTTCGTTTCAAAAAAAGGCTTGCAGAAAATTTTGAACGTGCAGAAAAAATTACCAATC
ATCCAGAAAATTATTATCATGGACAGCAAAACTGACTACCAGGGTTTCCAGAGCATGTACACTTTCGTTA
CTTCACACTTGCCACCGGGTTTCAACGAGTACGACTTCGTGCCAGAGAGCTTCGACCGAGACAAAACTAT
TGCCCTGATCATGAACTCATCAGGCTCAACTGGTCTGCCGAAAGGTGTTGCTCTGCCGCACCGGACTGCC
TGCGTGCGATTCTCACACGCCCGGGACCCAATTTTCGGCAACCAGATCATTCCGGACACTGCCATTTTAA
GCGTTGTTCCATTCCACCACGGTTTCGGCATGTTCACTACTCTGGGTTACTTCATATGCGGTTTCCGAGT
TGTGTTAATGTACCGGTTCGAGGAGGAGCTGTTCCTGCGAAGCTTGCAGGACTACAAAATTCAGTCAGCT
CTGCTGGTGCCAACTCTGTTCAGCTTCTTCGCCAAAAGCACTCTGATTGACAAATACGACTTATCAAACT
TACACGAGATTGCTTCAGGTGGCGCTCCGTTATCAAAAGAGGTTGGCGAGGCCGTTGCCAAACGATTCCA
CCTGCCAGGTATCCGACAGGGTTACGGTTTGACTGAGACTACTTCAGCTATTCTGATTACTCCGGAGGGT
GACGACAAACCGGGCGCTGTGGGTAAAGTTGTTCCATTCTTCGAGGCTAAAGTTGTGGACCTGGACACTG
GTAAAACTCTGGGCGTTAACCAGCGAGGCGAGCTGTGCGTGCGAGGTCCGATGATTATGAGCGGTTACGT
GAACAACCCGGAGGCTACTAACGCCTTGATTGACAAAGACGGTTGGTTACACAGCGGTGACATCGCTTAC
TGGGACGAGGACGAGCACTTCTTCATCGTTGACCGGCTGAAATCACTGATTAAATACAAAGGCTACCAGG
TGGCTCCGGCTGAGTTGGAGTCAATCTTGTTACAGCACCCAAACATCTTCGACGCTGGTGTGGCTGGTCT
GCCGGACGACGACGCCGGTGAGTTACCAGCCGCCGTTGTTGTTTTGGAGCACGGTAAAACTATGACTGAG
AAAGAGATCGTGGACTACGTTGCCAGCCAGGTTACTACTGCTAAAAAATTGCGGGGTGGCGTTGTGTTCG
TCGACGAGGTTCCGAAAGGTTTAACTGGCAAATTGGACGCTCGAAAAATCCGAGAGATCCTGATCAAAGC
CAAAAAAGGCGGCAAAATCGCCGTGTAAGGTACCGAGCTCGGATCCACTAGTCCAGTGTGGTGGAATTCT
GCAGATATCCAGCACAGTGGCGGCCGCTCGAGTCTAGAGGGCCCGTTTAAACCCGCTGATCAGCCTCGAC
GATTCGTCAGTAGGGTTGTAAAGGTTTTTCTTTTCCTGAGAAAACAACCTTTTGTTTTCTCAGGTTTTGC
TTTTTGGCCTTTCCCTAGCTTTAAAAAAAAAAAAGCAAAAGACGCTGGTGGCTGGCACTCCTGGTTTCCA
GGACGGGGTTCAAGTCCCTGCGGTGTCTTTGCTTCTTCTGAGGCGGAAAGAACCAGCTGGGGCTCTAGGG
GGTATCCCC
[124 nt withheld, positions 4140-4263]
C
[91 nt withheld, positions 4265-4355]
A
[49 nt withheld, positions 4357-4405]
CCTTTGACGTTGGAGTCCACGTTCTTT
[37 nt withheld, positions 4433-4469]
ACCCTATCTCGGTCTATTCTTTTGATTTATAAGGGATTTTGCCGATTTCGGCCTATTGGTTAAAAAATGA
GCTGATTTAACAAAAATTTAACGCGAATTAATTCTGTGGAATGTGTGTCAGTTAGGGTGTGGAAAGTCCC
CAGGCTCCCCAGCAGGCAGAAGTATGCAAAGCATGCATCTCAATTAGTCAGCAACCAGGTGTGGAAAGTC
CCCAGGCTCCCCAGCAGGCAGAAGTATGCAAAGCATGCATCTCAATTAGTCAGCAACCATAGTCCCGCCC
CTAACTCCGCCCATCCCGCCCCTAACTCCGCCCAGTTCCGCCCATTCTCCGCCCCATGGCTGACTAATTT
TTTTTATTTATGCAGAGGCCGAGGCCGCCTCTGCCTCTGAGCTATTCCAGAAGTAGTGAGGAGGCTTTTT
TGGAGGCCTAGGCTTTTGCAAAAAGCTCCCGGGAGCTTGTATATCCATTTTCGGATCTGATCAAGAGACA
GGATGAGGATCGTTTCGCATGATTGAACAAGATGGATTGCACGCAGGTTCTCCGGCCGCTTGGGTGGAGA
GGCTATTCGGCTATGACTGGGCACAACAGACAATCGGCTGCTCTGATGCCGCCGTGTTCCGGCTGTCAGC
GCAGGGGCGCCCGGTTCTTTTTGTCAAGACCGACCTGTCCGGTGCCCTGAATGAACTGCAGGACGAGGCA
GCGCGGCTATCGTGGCTGGCCACGACGGGCGTTCCTTGCGCAGCTGTGCTCGACGTTGTCACTGAAGCGG
GAAGGGACTGGCTGCTATTGGGCGAAGTGCCGGGGCAGGATCTCCTGTCATCTCACCTTGCTCCTGCCGA
GAAAGTATCCATCATGGCTGATGCAATGCGGCGGCTGCATACGCTTGATCCGGCTACCTGCCCATTCGAC
CACCAAGCGAAACATCGCATCGAGCGAGCACGTACTCGGATGGAAGCCGGTCTTGTCGATCAGGATGATC
TGGACGAAGAGCATCAGGGGCTCGCGCCAGCCGAACTGTTCGCCAGGCTCAAGGCGCGCATGCCCGACGG
CGAGGATCTCGTCGTGACCCATGGCGATGCCTGCTTGCCGAATATCATGGTGGAAAATGGCCGCTTTTCT
GGATTCATCGACTGTGGCCGGCTGGGTGTGGCGGACCGCTATCAGGACATAGCGTTGGCTACCCGTGATA
TTGCTGAAGAGCTTGGCGGCGAATGGGCTGACCGCTTCCTCGTGCTTTACGGTATCGCCGCTCCCGATTC
GCAGCGCATCGCCTTCTATCGCCTTCTTGACGAGTTCTTCTGAGCGGGACTCTGGGGTTCGAAATGACCG
ACCAAGCGACGCCCAACCTGCCATCACGAGATTTCGATTCCACCGCCGCCTTCTATGAAAGGTTGGGCTT
CGGAATCGTTTTCCGGGACGCCGGCTGGATGATCCTCCAGCGCGGGGATCTCATGCTGGAGTTCTTCGCC
CACCCCAACTTGTTTATTGCAGCTTATAATGGTTACAAATAAAGCAATAGCATCACAAATTTCACAAATA
AAGCATTTTTTTCACTGCATTCTAGTTGTGGTTTGTCCAAACTCATCAATGTATCTTATCATGTCTGTAT
ACCGTCGACCTCTAGCTAGAGCTTGGCGTAATCATGGTCATAGCTGTTTCCTGTGTGAAATTGTTATCCG
CTCACAATTCCACACAACATACGAGCCGGAAGCATAAAGTGTAAAGCCTGGGGTGCCTAATGAGTGAGCT
AACTCACATTAATTGCGTTGCGCTCACTGCCCGCTTTCCAGTCGGGAAACCTGTCGTGCCAGCTGCATTA
ATGAATCGGCCAACGCGCGGGGAGAGGCGGTTTGCGTATTGGGCGCTCTTCCGCTTCCTCGCTCACTGAC
TCGCTGCGCTCGGTCGTTCGGCTGCGGCGAGCGGTATCAGCTCACTCAAAGGCGGTAATACGGTTATCCA
CAGAATCAGGGGATAACGCAGGAAAGAACATGTGAGCAAAAGGCCAGCAAAAGGCCAGGAACCGTAAAAA
GGCCGCGTTGCTGGCGTTTTTCCATAGGCTCCGCCCCCCTGACGAGCATCACAAAAATCGACGCTCAAGT
CAGAGGTGGCGAAACCCGACAGGACTATAAAGATACCAGGCGTTTCCCCCTGGAAGCTCCCTCGTGCGCT
CTCCTGTTCCGACCCTGCCGCTTACCGGATACCTGTCCGCCTTTTTCCCTTCGGGAAGCGTGGCGCTTTC
TCATAGCTCACGCTGTAGGTATCTCAGTTCGGTGTAGGTCGTTCGCTCCAAGCTGGGCTGTGTGCACGAA
CCCCCCGTTCAGCCCGACCGCTGCGCCTTATCCGGTAACTATCGTCTTGAGTCCAACCCGGTAAGACACG
ACTTATCGCCACTGGCAGCAGCCACTGGTAACAGGATTAGCAGAGCGAGGTATGTAGGCGGTGCTACAGA
GTTCTTGAAGTGGTGGCCTAACTACGGCTACACTAGAAGAACAGTATTTGGTATCTGCGCTCTGCTGAAG
CCAGTTACCTTCGGAAAAAGAGTTGGTAGCTCTTGATCCGGCAAACAAACCACCGCTGGTAGCGGTGGTT
TTTTTGTTTGCAAGCAGCAGATTACGCGCAGAAAAAAAGGATCTCAAGAAGATCCTTTGATCTTTTCTAC
GGGGTCTGACGCTCAGTGGAACGAAAACTCACGTTAAGGGATTTTGGTCATGAGATTATCAAAAAGGATC
TTCACCTAGATCCTTTTAAATTAAAAATGAAGTTTTAAATCAATCTAAAGTATATATGAGTAAACTTGGT
CTGACAGTTACCAATGCTTAATCAGTGAGGCACCTATCTCAGCGATCTGTCTATTTCGTTCATCCATAGT
TGCCTGACTCCCCGTCGTGTAGATAACTACGATACGGGAGGGCTTACCATCTGGCCCCAGTGCTGCAATG
ATACCGCGAGACCCACGCTCACCGGCTCCAGATTTATCAGCAATAAACCAGCCAGCCGGAAGGGCCGAGC
GCAGAAGTGGTCCTGCAACTTTATCCGCCTCCATCCAGTCTATTAATTGTTGCCGGGAAGCTAGAGTAAG
TAGTTCGCCAGTTAATAGTTTGCGCAACGTTGTTGCCATTGCTACAGGCATCGTGGTGTCACGCTCGTCG
TTTGGTATGGCTTCATTCAGCTCCGGTTCCCAACGATCAAGGCGAGTTACATGATCCCCCATGTTGTGCA
AAAAAGCGGTTAGCTCCTTCGGTCCTCCGATCGTTGTCAGAAGTAAGTTGGCCGCAGTGTTATCACTCAT
GGTTATGGCAGCACTGCATAATTCTCTTACTGTCATGCCATCCGTAAGATGCTTTTCTGTGACTGGTGAG
TACTCAACCAAGTCATTCTGAGAATAGTGTATGCGGCGACCGAGTTGCTCTTGCCCGGCGTCAATACGGG
ATAATACCGCGCCACATAGCAGAACTTTAAAAGTGCTCATCATTGGAAAACGTTCTTCGGGGCGAAAACT
CTCAAGGATCTTACCGCTGTTGAGATCCAGTTCGATGTAACCCACTCGTGCACCCAACTGATCTTCAGC
